>Addgene plasmid #109950 | pHH0103_NR1H3_Hormone-recep | addgene full sequence | sequence record 215199 | Addgene NGS Result
TTGACAATTAATCATCGGCTCGTATAATGTGTGGAATTGTGAGCGGATAACAATTTCACACAGGAAACAG
CCAGTCCGTTTAGGTGTTTTCACGAGCACTTCACCAACAAGGACCATAGATTATGAAAATCGAAGAACAC
CATCACCATCACCATTCCAGCGGTAAGCTTATGTCCCCTATACTAGGTTATTGGAAAATTAAGGGCCTTG
TGCAACCCACTCGACTTCTTTTGGAATATCTTGAAGAAAAATATGAAGAGCATTTGTATGAGCGCGATGA
AGGTGATAAATGGCGAAACAAAAAGTTTGAATTGGGTTTGGAGTTTCCCAATCTTCCTTATTATATTGAT
GGTGATGTTAAATTAACACAGTCTATGGCCATCATACGTTATATAGCTGACAAGCACAACATGTTGGGTG
GTTGTCCAAAAGAGCGTGCAGAGATTTCAATGCTTGAAGGAGCGGTTTTGGATATTAGATACGGTGTTTC
GAGAATTGCATATAGTAAAGACTTTGAAACTCTCAAAGTTGATTTTCTTAGCAAGCTACCTGAAATGCTG
AAAATGTTCGAAGATCGTTTATGTCATAAAACATATTTAAATGGTGATCATGTAACCCATCCTGACTTCA
TGTTGTATGACGCTCTTGATGTTGTTTTATACATGGACCCAATGTGCCTGGATGCGTTCCCAAAATTAGT
TTGTTTTAAAAAACGTATTGAAGCTATCCCACAAATTGATAAGTACTTGAAATCCAGCAAGTATATAGCA
TGGCCTTTGCAGGGCTGGCAAGCCACGTTTGGTGGTGGCGACCATCCTCCAAAATCGGATCTGGAAGTTC
TGTTCCAGGGGCCCCTGTCCAGCGGTCTGGTTCCGCGTGGTTCCGGTACCGCGGCCCAGCCGGCCCCTCA
GCTGTCACCTGAACAGCTGGGTATGATTGAAAAACTGGTTGCAGCACAGCAGCAGTGTAATCGTCGTAGC
TTTAGCGATCGTCTGCGTGTTACCCCGTGGCCGATTGCACCGGATCCGCAGAGCCGTGAAGCACGTCAGC
AGCGTTTTGCACACTTTACCGAACTGGCAATTGTTAGCGTTCAAGAGATTGTGGATTTCGCCAAACAGCT
GCCTGGTTTTCTGCAGCTGAGTCGTGAAGATCAGATTGCCCTGCTGAAAACCTCAGCAATTGAAGTTATG
CTGCTGGAAACCAGCCGTCGTTATAATCCGGGTAGCGAAAGCATTACCTTTCTGAAAGATTTTAGCTATA
ACCGCGAGGATTTTGCGAAAGCCGGTCTGCAGGTTGAATTTATCAATCCGATCTTTGAATTCAGCCGTGC
CATGAATGAACTGCAACTGAATGATGCAGAATTTGCACTGCTGATTGCCATTAGCATTTTTAGCGCAGAT
CGTCCGAATGTTCAGGATCAGTTACAGGTGGAACGTCTGCAGCATACCTATGTTGAAGCACTGCATGCAT
ATGTGAGCATTAATCATCCGCATGATCCGCTGATGTTTCCGCGTATGCTGATGAAACTGGTGAGCCTGCG
TACCCTGAGCAGCGTGCATAGCGAACAGGTTTTTGCGCTGCGCCTGCAGGATAAAAAACTGCCTCCGCTG
CTGTCAGAAATTTGGGATGTTCATGAAGCGGCCGCATA
[142 nt withheld, positions 1649-1790]
C
[98 nt withheld, positions 1792-1889]
AGTTTGTACTGGTGACGAAACTCAGTGTCTAGCTAGAGTGGC
[149 nt withheld, positions 1932-2080]
T
[41 nt withheld, positions 2082-2122]
T
[62 nt withheld, positions 2124-2185]
A
[35 nt withheld, positions 2187-2221]
CCTCCCTCAATCGGTTGAATGTCGCCCTTTTGTCTTTGGCGCTGGTAAACCATATGAA
[86 nt withheld, positions 2280-2365]
T
[54 nt withheld, positions 2367-2420]
CTAGCGCCGCCCTATACCTTGTCTGCCTCCCCGCGTTGCGTCGCGGTGCATGGAGCCGGGCCACCTCGAC
CTGAATGGAAGCCGGCGGCACCTCGCTAACGGATTCACCACTCCAAGAATTGGAGCCAATCAATTCTTGC
GGAGAACTGTGAATGCGCAAACCAACCCTTGGCAGAACATATCCATCGCGTCCGCCATCTCCAGCAGCCG
CACGCGGCGCATCTCGGGCAGCGTTGGGTCCTGGCCACGGGTGCGCATGATCGTGCTCCTGTCGTTGAGG
ACCCGGCTAGGCTGGCGGGGTTGCCTTACTGGTTAGCAGAATGAATCACCGATACGCGAGCGAACGTGAA
GCGACTGCTGCTGCAAAACGTCTGCGACCTGAGCAACAACATGAATGGTCTTCGGTTTCCGTGTTTCGTA
AAGTCTGGAAACGCGGAAGTCAGCGCCCTGCACCATTATGTTCCGGATCTGCATCGCAGGATGCTGCTGG
CTACCCTGTGGAACACCTACATCTGTATTAACGAAGCGCTGGCATTGACCCTGAGTGATTTTTCTCTGGT
CCCGCCGCATCCATACCGCCAGTTGTTTACCCTCACAACGTTCCAGTAACCGGGCATGTTCATCATCAGT
AACCCGTATCGTGAGCATCCTCTCTCGTTTCATCGGTATCATTACCCCCATGAACAGAAATCCCCCTTAC
ACGGAGGCATCAGTGACCAAACAGGAAAAAACCGCCCTTAACATGGCCCGCTTTATCAGAAGCCAGACAT
TAACGCTTCTGGAGAAACTCAACGAGCTGGACGCGGATGAACAGGCAGACATCTGTGAATCGCTTCACGA
CCACGCTGATGAGCTTTACCGCAGGATCCGCGAAATTGTAAGCGTTAATATTTTGTTAAAATTCGCGTTA
AATTTTTGTTAAATCAGCTCATTTTTTAACCAATAGGCCGAAATCGGCAAAATCCCTTATAAATCAAAAG
AATAGACCGAGATAGGGT
[37 nt withheld, positions 3419-3455]
AAAGAACGTGGACTCCAACGTCAAAGG
[49 nt withheld, positions 3483-3531]
T
[91 nt withheld, positions 3533-3623]
G
[124 nt withheld, positions 3625-3748]
CGCGGATCCTGCCTCGCGCGTTTCGGTGATGACGGTGAAAACCTCTGACACATGCAGCTCCCGGAGACGG
TCACAGCTTGTCTGTAAGCGGATGCCGGGAGCAGACAAGCCCGTCAGGGCGCGTCAGCGGGTGTTGGCGG
GTGTCGGGGCGCAGCCATGACCCAGTCACGTAGCGATAGCGGAGTGTATACTGGCTTAACTATGCGGCAT
CAGAGCAGATTGTACTGAGAGTGCACCATATGCGGTGTGAAATACCGCACAGATGCGTAAGGAGAAAATA
CCGCATCAGGCGCTCTTCCGCTTCCTCGCTCACTGACTCGCTGCGCTCGGTCGTTCGGCTGCGGCGAGCG
GTATCAGCTCACTCAAAGGCGGTAATACGGTTATCCACAGAATCAGGGGATAACGCAGGAAAGAACATGT
GAGCAAAAGGCCAGCAAAAGGCCAGGAACCGTAAAAAGGCCGCGTTGCTGGCGTTTTTCCATAGGCTCCG
CCCCCCTGACGAGCATCACAAAAATCGACGCTCAAGTCAGAGGTGGCGAAACCCGACAGGACTATAAAGA
TACCAGGGTTTCCCCCTGGAAGCTCCCTCGTGCGCTCTCCTGTTCCGACCCTGCCGCTTACCGGATACCT
GTCCGCCTTTCTCCCTTCGGGAAGCGTGGCGCTTTCTCATAGCTCACGCTGTAGGTATCTCAGTTCGGTG
TAGGTCGTTCGCTCCAAGCTGGGCTGTGTGCACGAACCCCCCGTTCAGCCCGACCGCTGCGCCTTATCCG
GTAACTATCGTCTTGAGTCCAACCCGGTAAGACACGACTTATCGCCACTGGCAGCAGCCACTGGTAACAG
GATTAGCAGAGCGAGGTATGTAGGCGGTGCTACAGAGTTCTTGAAGTGGTGGCCTAACTACGGCTACACT
AGAAGGACAGTATTTGGTATCTGCGCTCTGCTGAAGCCAGTTACCTTCGGAAAAAGAGTTGGTAGCTCTT
GATCCGGCAAACAAACCACCGCTGGTAGCGGTGGTTTTTTTGTTTGCAAGCAGCAGATTACGCGCAGAAA
AAAAGGATCTCAAGAAGATCCTTTGATCTTTTCTACGGGGTCTGACGCTCAGTGGAACGAAAACTCACGT
TAAGGGATTTTGGTCATGAGATTATCAAAAAGGATCTTCACCTAGATCCTTTTAAATTAAAAATGAAGTT
TTAAATCAATCTAAAGTATATATGAGTAAACTTGGTCTGACAGTTACCAATGCTTAATCAGTGAGGCACC
TATCTCAGCGATCTGTCTATTTCGTTCATCCATAGTTGCCTGACTCCCCGTCGTGTAGATAACTACGATA
CGGGAGGGCTTACCATCTGGCCCCAGTGCTGCAATGATACCGCGAGACCCACGCTCACCGGCTCCAGATT
TATCAGCAATAAACCAGCCAGCCGGAAGGGCCGAGCGCAGAAGTGGTCCTGCAACTTTATCCGCCTCCAT
CCAGTCTATTAATTGTTGCCGGGAAGCTAGAGTAAGTAGTTCGCCAGTTAATAGTTTGCGCAACGTTGTT
GCCATTGCTGCAGGCATCGTGGTGTCACGCTCGTCGTTTGGTATGGCTTCATTCAGCTCCGGTTCCCAAC
GATCAAGGCGAGTTACATGATCCCCCATGTTGTGCAAAAAAGCGGTTAGCTCCTTCGGTCCTCCGATCGT
TGTCAGAAGTAAGTTGGCCGCAGTGTTATCACTCATGGTTATGGCAGCACTGCATAATTCTCTTACTGTC
ATGCCATCCGTAAGATGCTTTTCTGTGACTGGTGAGTACTCAACCAAGTCATTCTGAGAATAGTGTATGC
GGCGACCGAGTTGCTCTTGCCCGGCGTCAACACGGGATAATACCGCGCCACATAGCAGAACTTTAAAAGT
GCTCATCATTGGAAAACGTTCTTCGGGGCGAAAACTCTCAAGGATCTTACCGCTGTTGAGATCCAGTTCG
ATGTAACCCACTCGTGCACCCAACTGATCTTCAGCATCTTTTACTTTCACCAGCGTTTCTGGGTGAGCAA
AAACAGGAAGGCAAAATGCCGCAAAAAAGGGAATAAGGGCGACACGGAAATGTTGAATACTCATACTCTT
CCTTTTTCAATATTATTGAAGCATTTATCAGGGTTATTGTCTCATGAGCGGATACATATTTGAATGTATT
TAGAAAAATAAACAAATAGGGGTTCCGCGCACATTTCCCCGAAAAGTGCCACCTGACGTCTAAGAAACCA
TTATTATCATGACATTAACCTATAAAAATAGGCGTATCACGAGGCCCTTTCGTCTTCAAGAATTCCCGAC
ACCATCGAATGGTGCAAAACCTTTCGCGGTATGGCATGATAGCGCCCGGAAGAGAGTCAATTCAGGGTGG
TGAATGTGAAACCAGTAACGTTATACGATGTCGCAGAGTATGCCGGTGTCTCTTATCAGACCGTTTCCCG
CGTGGTGAACCAGGCCAGCCACGTTTCTGCGAAAACGCGGGAAAAAGTGGAAGCGGCGATGGCGGAGCTG
AATTACATTCCCAACCGCGTGGCACAACAACTGGCGGGCAAACAGTCGTTGCTGATTGGCGTTGCCACCT
CCAGTCTGGCCCTGCACGCGCCGTCGCAAATTGTCGCGGCGATTAAATCTCGCGCCGATCAACTGGGTGC
CAGCGTGGTGGTGTCGATGGTAGAACGAAGCGGCGTCGAAGCCTGTAAAGCGGCGGTGCACAATCTTCTC
GCGCAACGCGTCAGTGGGCTGATCATTAACTATCCGCTGGATGACCAGGATGCCATTGCTGTGGAAGCTG
CCTGCACTAATGTTCCGGCGTTATTTCTTGATGTCTCTGACCAGACACCCATCAACAGTATTATTTTCTC
CCATGAAGACGGTACGCGACTGGGCGTGGAGCATCTGGTCGCATTGGGTCACCAGCAAATCGCGCTGTTA
GCGGGCCCATTAAGTTCTGTCTCGGCGCGTCTGCGTCTGGCTGGCTGGCATAAATATCTCACTCGCAATC
AAATTCAGCCGATAGCGGAACGGGAAGGCGACTGGAGTGCCATGTCCGGTTTTCAACAAACCATGCAAAT
GCTGAATGAGGGCATCGTTCCCACTGCGATGCTGGTTGCCAACGATCAGATGGCGCTGGGCGCAATGCGC
GCCATTACCGAGTCCGGGCTGCGCGTTGGTGCGGATATCTCGGTAGTGGGATACGACGATACCGAAGACA
GCTCATGTTATATCCCGCCGTTAACCACCATCAAACAGGATTTTCGCCTGCTGGGGCAAACCAGCGTGGA
CCGCTTGCTGCAACTCTCTCAGGGCCAGGCGGTGAAGGGCAATCAGCTGTTGCCCGTCTCACTGGTGAAA
AGAAAAACCACCCTGGCGCCCAATACGCAAACCGCCTCTCCCCGCGCGTTGGCCGATTCATTAATGCAGC
TGGCACGACAGGTTTCCCGACTGGAAAGCGGGCAGTGAGCGCAACGCAATTAATGTAAGTTAGCTCACTC
ATTAGGCACAATTCTCATGTTTGACAGCTTATCATCGACTGCACGGTGCACCAATGCTTCTGGCGTCAGG
CAGCCATCGGAAGCTGTGGTATGGCTGTGCAGGTCGTAAATCACTGCATAATTCGTGTCGCTCAAGGCGC
ACTCCCGTTCTGGATAATGTTTTTTGCGCCGACATCATAACGGTTCTGGCAAATATTCTGAAATGAGCTG
Features (pLannotate 1.2.2; 21 found; start..end, strand, type, name):
      1..29      +  promoter       tac promoter: strong E. coli promoter; hybrid between the trp and lac UV5 promoters
     37..53      +  protein_bind   lac operator: The lac repressor binds to the lac operator to inhibit transcription in E. coli. This inhibition can be relieved by adding lactose or isopropyl-β-D-thiogalactopyranoside (IPTG). lac repressor encoded by lacI
    138..155     +  CDS            6xHis: 6xHis affinity tag
    171..824     +  CDS            GST26_SCHJA: Experimental evidence at protein level: Swiss-Prot protein existence level 1. GST isoenzymes appear to play a central role in the parasite detoxification system. Other functions are also suspected including a role in increasing the solubility of haematin in the parasite gut. From Schistosoma japonicum (Blood fluke).
    858..1637    +  CDS            NR1H3 (fragment): NR1H3_HUMAN - Also known as LXRA. Experimental evidence at protein level: Swiss-Prot protein existence level 1. Nuclear receptor that exhibits a ligand-dependent transcriptional activation activity (PubMed:19481530, PubMed:25661920). Interaction with retinoic acid receptor (RXR) shifts RXR from its role as a silent DNA-binding partner to an active ligand-binding subunit in mediating retinoid responses through target genes defined by LXRES (By similarity). LXRES are DR4-type response elements characterized by direct repeats of two similar hexanuclotide half-sites spaced by four nucleotides (By
   1653..1700    +  terminator     fd terminator (sequence withheld): central terminator from bacteriophage fd (Otsuka and Kunisawa, 1982)
   1705..1917    +  CDS            M13 gene III (fragment) (sequence partly withheld): pIII; III; minor coat protein
   1932..2402    +  CDS            M13 gene III (fragment) (sequence partly withheld): pIII; III; minor coat protein
   2424..2494    +  CDS            TcR (fragment): tetracycline efflux protein; tet; confers resistance to tetracycline
   2736..3116    -  CDS            YPB1_ECOLX: Protein predicted: Swiss-Prot protein existence level 4. From Escherichia coli.
   3133..3284    +  CDS            rop (fragment): Rop protein, which maintains plasmids at low copy number; rop
   3320..3748    -  rep_origin     f1 ori (sequence partly withheld): f1 bacteriophage origin of replication; arrow indicates direction of (+) strand synthesis
   3757..3796    +  CDS            rop (fragment): Rop protein, which maintains plasmids at low copy number; rop
   3898..4038    +  misc_feature   bom: basis of mobility region from pBR322
   4224..4811    -  rep_origin     ori: high-copy-number ColE1/pMB1/pBR322/pUC origin of replication
   4982..5842    -  CDS            AmpR: β-lactamase; bla; confers resistance to ampicillin, carbenicillin, and related antibiotics
   5843..5947    -  promoter       AmpR promoter: bla
   6056..6133    +  promoter       lacIq promoter: lacI (mutant); In the lacIq allele, a single base change in the promoter boosts expression of the lacI gene about 10-fold.
   6134..7216    +  CDS            lacI: lac repressor; lacI; The lac repressor binds to the lac operator to inhibit transcription in E. coli. This inhibition can be relieved by adding lactose or isopropyl-β-D-thiogalactopyranoside (IPTG).
   7229..7250    +  protein_bind   CAP binding site: CAP binding activates transcription in the presence of cAMP. E. coli catabolite activator protein
   7269..7286    +  promoter       tet promoter (fragment): E. coli promoter for tetracycline efflux protein gene
