[The description below was written by a language model from this plasmid's Addgene catalogue record and pLannotate feature annotations shown in this document.]
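Description:
pHH0103_NR1H3_Hormone-recep is a 7,458 nt bacterial expression plasmid built on the pHH0103 backbone for producing and purifying the hormone-receptor (ligand-binding) domain of human NR1H3, the nuclear receptor also known as LXRα. It is propagated in E. coli under ampicillin selection, with β-lactamase expressed from its native bla promoter. Replication relies on a ColE1/pMB1-type origin accompanied by the pBR322 bom region. The catalogue lists the plasmid as low copy, although the rop gene appears only as two fragments interrupted by an f1 phage origin, which in principle permits single-stranded DNA production with helper phage.

The expression cassette is driven by the strong hybrid tac promoter with a downstream lac operator. The plasmid also carries lacI under the lacIq promoter, so transcription is repressed until induced with IPTG. The open reading frame begins with a 6xHis tag followed by Schistosoma japonicum glutathione S-transferase. The NR1H3 fragment, about 780 bp, lies downstream of GST and was cloned between SfiI and NotI sites. The product is therefore expected to be a His-GST-NR1H3 domain fusion that can be purified by either nickel or glutathione affinity, and the fd phage terminator follows the insert.

Downstream of that terminator lie two fragments of M13 gene III, along with remnants of the tetracycline resistance gene and its promoter. These appear to be leftovers from a phagemid/pBR322-derived ancestor rather than functional parts of the expression unit. The associated publication surveyed high-affinity ligands for peptide recognition modules, which suggests the purified domain served as a target in such binding screens, though the record states only expression and purification as the purpose.
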