Addgene plasmid #109950: pHH0103_NR1H3_Hormone-recep
Purpose: Protein expression and purification of NR1H3_Hormone-recep
Depositing lab: Sachdev Sidhu. Depositing organization: University of Toronto. Publication: Large-scale survey and database of high affinity ligands for peptide recognition modules. Teyra J, Kelil A, Jain S, Helmy M, Jajodia R, Hooda Y, Gu J, D'Cruz AA, Nicholson SE, Min J, Sudol M, Kim PM, Bader GD, Sidhu SS. Mol Syst Biol. 2020 Dec;16(12):e9310. doi: 10.15252/msb.20199310. PubMed 33438817.
Backbone
  Vector backbone: pHH0103
  Vector type: Bacterial Expression
Growth in bacteria
  Bacterial resistance: Ampicillin, 100 μg/mL
  Growth temperature: 37°C
  Growth strain: DH5alpha
  Copy number: Low Copy
Gene/Insert
  Gene/Insert name: NR1H3_Hormone-recep
  Species: H. sapiens (human)
  Cloning method: Restriction Enzyme; 5′ cloning site Sfi1 (unknown if destroyed); 3′ cloning site Not1 (unknown if destroyed)
Terms and licenses: Academic/Nonprofit Terms; Industry Terms: Not Available to Industry
How to cite: pHH0103_NR1H3_Hormone-recep was a gift from Sachdev Sidhu (Addgene plasmid # 109950 ; http://n2t.net/addgene:109950 ; RRID:Addgene_109950)
